>Addgene plasmid #171682 | pSBbi-TIR1/Pur | addgene full sequence | sequence record 338413 | Addgene NGS Result
GCCGTAGTTAGGCCACCACTTCAAGAACTCTGTAGCACCGCCTACATACCTCGCTCTGCTAATCCTGTTA
CCAGTGGCTGCTGCCAGTGGCGATAAGTCGTGTCTTACCGGGTTGGACTCAAGACGATAGTTACCGGATA
AGGCGCAGCGGTCGGGCTGAACGGGGGGTTCGTGCACACAGCCCAGCTTGGAGCGAACGACCTACACCGA
ACTGAGATACCTACAGCGTGAGCTATGAGAAAGCGCCACGCTTCCCGAAGGGAGAAAGGCGGACAGGTAT
CCGGTAAGCGGCAGGGTCGGAACAGGAGAGCGCACGAGGGAGCTTCCAGGGGGAAACGCCTGGTATCTTT
ATAGTCCTGTCGGGTTTCGCCACCTCTGACTTGAGCGTCGATTTTTGTGATGCTCGTCAGGGGGGCGGAG
CCTATGGAAAAACGCCAGCAACGCGGCCTTTTTACGGTTCCTGGCCTTTTGCTGGCCTTTTGCTCACATG
TTCTTTCCTGCGTTATCCCCTGATTCTGTGGATAACCGTATTACCGCCTTTGAGTGAGCTGATACCGCTC
GCCGCAGCCGAACGACCGAGCGCAGCGAGTCAGTGAGCGAGGAAGCGGATCCCTATACAGTTGAAGTCGG
AAGTTTACATACACCTTAGCCAAATACATTTAAACTCACTTTTTCACAATTCCTGACATTTAATCCTAGT
AAAAATTCCCTGTCTTAGGTCAGTTAGGATCACCACTTTATTTTAAGAATGTGAAATATCAGAATAATAG
TAGAGAGAATGATTCATTTCAGCTTTTATTTCTTTCATCACATTCCCAGTGGGTCAGAAGTTTACATACA
CTCGACTCCTCTGCAGAATGCGGCGATGTTTCGGTAAGGGGTCCCGAGTAGCTAGTTCATGGCAGCCAGC
ATATGGCATATGTTGCCAAACTCTAAACCAAATACTCATTCTGATGTTTTAAATGATTTGCCCTCCCATA
TGTCCTTCCGAGTGAGAGACACAAAAAATTCCAACACACTATTGCAATGAAAATAAATTTCCTTTATTAG
CCAGAAGTCAGATGCTCAAGGGGCTTCATGATGTCCCCATAATTTTTGGCAGAGGGAAAAAGATCTCAGT
GGTATTTGTGAGCCAGGGCATTGGCCACACCAGCCACCACCTTCTGATAGGCAGCCTGCACCTGAGGAGT
GAATTCACGACAGGCCTTCGAATCAGGCACCGGGCTTGCGGGTCATGCACCAGGTGCGCGGTCCTTCGGG
CACCTCGACGTCGGCGGTGACGGTGAAGCCGAGCCGCTCGTAGAAGGGGAGGTTGCGGGGCGCGGAGGTC
TCCAGGAAGGCGGGCACCCCGGCGCGCTCGGCCGCCTCCACTCCGGGGAGCACGACGGCGCTGCCCAGAC
CCTTGCCCTGGTGGTCGGGCGAGACGCCGACGGTGGCCAGGAACCACGCGGGCTCCTTGGGCCGGTGCGG
CGCCAGGAGGCCTTCCATCTGTTGCTGCGCGGCCAGCCGGGAACCGCTCAACTCGGCCATGCGCGGGCCG
ATCTCGGCGAACACCGCCCCCGCTTCGACGCTCTCCGGCGTGGTCCAGACCGCCACCGCGGCGCCGTCGT
CCGCGACCCACACCTTGCCGATGTCGAGCCCGACGCGCGTGAGGAAGAGTTCTTGCAGCTCGGTGACCCG
CTCGATGTGGCGGTCCGGATCGACGGTGTGGCGCGTGGCGGGGTAGTCGGCGAACGCGGCGGCGAGGGTG
CGTACGGCCCTGGGGACGTCGTCGCGGGTGGCGAGGCGCACCGTGGGCTTGTACTCGGTCATGGTGGCCT
CAGGTGCAGAGGTTTCTACAGGGAAAGAGAGAAAGGCTACAGTTAGTTTGCTGTGATGATGCTAAGTGCC
GAGGTCAGATGTCTATGGATTGTACACGGAATCCCAACGCAGGAACCAAAAAACACTCACCCAAAAAAAT
GGCGCTAAGGCCGAGAGAAAGGCGAAGTTCCGTCTACGGCTATATACCTTGAAACAGGGGCGGCAGAAGT
GACGCAACGCGGTTGCGCGGACGGCTTCCTGTGTTTTCATTGGTCGAAGCGTTCTGCGCGTGCGCAGAGA
TTCCCCAGGGAAGGCGGGCCCTCTTCCGAATGTCCAATCCGGACATTCTTCCGGTTGGACCTCCGCGGTC
AGCGCTGTGCCCGGCGAGAGATCACGTGGGGCGCGGAGGCGGTGCTGCTGGGGCACGGCCGTCCAGCCTC
GGCGGCCATATTTTTGAGGGGCTGTTCATCTCGTTCACACGCTCTGTCCGCCATGTTTGTGAGTGGAAGC
GCCATTACCCCTTCAAGCGACTGAAGGCTGCAGGGCCTCTGGTGGCCCGCATGGGGAGACCAGACCCGCC
AGGCCCGCCTTTCCGCACTCAGTCCGGGCTTACTTTATTTTGTGAGACAGGGTCTCGCCTAGAGGCTCCG
GTGCCCGTCAGTGGGCAGAGCGCACATCGCCCACAGTCCCCGAGAAGTTGGGGGGAGGGGTCGGCAATTG
AACCGGTGCCTAGAGAAGGTGGCGCGGGGTAAACTGGGAAAGTGATGTCGTGTACTGGCTCCGCCTTTTT
CCCGAGGGTGGGGGAGAACCGTATATAAGTGCAGTAGTCGCCGTGAACGTTCTTTTTCGCAACGGGTTTG
CCGCCAGAACACAGGTAAGTGCCGTGTGTGGTTCCCGCGGGCCTGGCCTCTTTACGGGTTATGGCCCTTG
CGTGCCTTGAATTACTTCCACGCCCCTGGCTGCAGTACGTGATTCTTGATCCCGAGCTTCGGGTTGGAAG
TGGGTGGGAGAGTTCGAGGCCTTGCGCTTAAGGAGCCCCTTCGCCTCGTGCTTGAGTTGAGGCCTGGCTT
GGGCGCTGGGGCCGCCGCGTGCGAATCTGGTGGCACCTTCGCGCCTGTCTCGCTGCTTTCGATAAGTCTC
TAGCCATTTAAAATTTTTGATGACCTGCTGCGACGCTTTTTTTCTGGCAAGATAGTCTTGTAAATGCGGG
CCAAGATCTGCACACTGGTATTTCGGTTTTTGGGGCCGCGGGCGGCGACGGGGCCCGTGCGTCCCAGCGC
ACATGTTCGGCGAGGCGGGGCCTGCGAGCGCGGCCACCGAGAATCGGACGGGGGTAGTCTCAAGCTGGCC
GGCCTGCTCTGGTGCCTGGCCTCGCGCCGCCGTGTATCGCCCCGCCCTGGGCGGCAAGGCTGGCCCGGTC
GGCACCAGTTGCGTGAGCGGAAAGATGGCCGCTTCCCGGCCCTGCTGCAGGGAGCTCAAAATGGAGGACG
CGGCGCTCGGGAGAGCGGGCGGGTGAGTCACCCACACAAAGGAAAAGGGCCTTTCCGTCCTCAGCCGTCG
CTTCATGTGACTCCACGGAGTACCGGGCGCCGTCCAGGCACCTCGATTAGTTCTCGAGCTTTTGGAGTAC
GTCGTCTTTAGGTTGGGGGGAGGGGTTTTATGCGATGGAGTTTCCCCATACTGAGTGGGTGGAGACTGAA
GTTAGGCCAGCTTGGCACTTGATGTAATTCTCCTTGGAATTTGCCCTTTTTGAGTTTGGATCTTGGTTCA
TTCTCAAGCCTCAGACAGTGGTTCAAAGTTTTTTTCTTCCATTTAAGGTGTCGTGAAAACTACCCCAAGC
TGGCCTCTGAGGCCACCATGGCATACTTTCCTGAAGAGGTCGTCGAACACATTTTTAGCTTCCTGCCTGC
ACAGAGAGATAGAAACACAGTGAGCCTGGTCTGCAAAGTGTGGTACGAGATCGAACGCCTGAGCCGGAGA
GGAGTGTTCGTCGGCAACTGCTATGCTGTGAGAGCAGGCAGGGTCGCCGCTAGGTTTCCAAATGTGCGCG
CACTGACCGTCAAGGGGAAACCCCACTTCGCCGACTTTAACCTGGTGCCCCCTGATTGGGGAGGATACGC
CGGCCCTTGGATCGAGGCAGCCGCTCGCGGCTGTCATGGACTGGAGGAACTGCGCATGAAGCGAATGGTG
GTCTCTGACGAAAGTCTGGAGCTGCTGGCTCGGAGCTTCCCTAGGTTTCGCGCACTGGTGCTGATTTCTT
GCGAAGGCTTCAGCACCGATGGACTGGCAGCCGTGGCCTCCCACTGTAAGCTGCTGCGGGAGCTGGACCT
CCAGGAGAATGAAGTGGAGGATAGAGGCCCCAGATGGCTGTCTTGCTTCCCAGACTCATGTACCAGCCTG
GTGTCCCTGAACTTTGCCTGCATCAAAGGCGAAGTGAATGCTGGGTCCCTGGAGCGGCTGGTCTCAAGAA
GCCCCAACCTGAGGTCTCTGCGGCTGAACCGGAGCGTGAGCGTGGACACTCTGGCTAAGATTCTGCTGAG
AACCCCTAACCTGGAGGATCTGGGAACCGGCAATCTGACAGACGATTTCCAGACAGAATCCTACTTTAAA
CTGACTTCTGCCCTGGAGAAGTGTAAAATGCTGAGGAGTCTGTCAGGATTCTGGGATGCTTCACCCGTGT
GCCTGAGCTTTATCTACCCTCTGTGTGCACAGCTGACAGGCCTGAACCTGAGCTATGCACCAACCCTGGA
CGCCAGTGATCTGACAAAGATGATCTCACGCTGCGTGAAACTCCAGCGACTGTGGGTGCTGGACTGTATT
TCCGATAAGGGGCTCCAGGTGGTCGCCAGCTCCTGCAAGGACCTCCAGGAGCTGAGAGTGTTCCCATCTG
ATTTTTACGTGGCCGGATATAGTGCTGTCACTGAGGAAGGCCTGGTGGCAGTCTCACTGGGATGCCCAAA
GCTGAACAGCCTGCTGTATTTCTGTCATCAGATGACTAATGCTGCACTGGTGACCGTCGCCAAGAACTGC
CCTAATTTCACCCGATTTCGGCTGTGTATTCTGGAACCAGGCAAACCCGACGTGGTCACATCCCAGCCAC
TGGATGAAGGGTTTGGAGCTATCGTGAGAGAGTGCAAGGGACTCCAGAGGCTGAGCATTTCCGGCCTGCT
GACAGACAAAGTGTTCATGTACATCGGCAAGTATGCTAAGCAGCTGGAGATGCTGAGCATTGCATTTGCC
GGAGACTCCGATAAGGGCATGATGCACGTGATGAACGGGTGTAAGAATCTGCGAAAACTGGAAATCCGGG
ACAGCCCTTTCGGGGATGCCGCTCTGCTGGGAAACTTTGCCAGATACGAGACAATGAGGAGCCTGTGGAT
GTCTAGTTGCAATGTGACTCTGAAGGGCTGTCAGGTCCTGGCTAGTAAAATGCCTATGCTGAACGTGGAA
GTCATTAATGAGCGGGACGGGTCTAACGAAATGGAGGAAAATCATGGCGACCTGCCAAAGGTGGAGAAAT
TATATGTGTACCGCACAACTGCTGGGGCGAGGGATGATGCACCAAATTTTGTTAAAATCCTAGTCGACTC
CGGTTCTGCTGCTAGTGGTGAACAAAAGTTGATTTCTGAAGAAGATTTGAACGGTGAACAAAAGCTAATC
TCCGAGGAAGACTTGAACGGTGAACAAAAATTAATCTCAGAAGAAGACTTGAACGGATCCACTAGCTAAA
AAGCTTGGGGATCAATTCTCTAGAGCTCGCTGATCAGCCTCGACTGTGCCTTCTAGTTGCCAGCCATCTG
TTGTTTGCCCCTCCCCCGTGCCTTCCTTGACCCTGGAAGGTGCCACTCCCACTGTCCTTTCCTAATAAAA
TGAGGAAATTGCATCGCATTGTCTGAGTAGGTGTCATTCTATTCTGGGGGGTGGGGTGGGGCAGGACAGC
AAGGGGGAGGATTGGGAAGACAATAGCAGGCATGCTGGGGATGCGGTGGGCTCTATGGCTTCTGAGGCGG
AAAGAACCAGCTGGGCCTACTAGATAGCGGACCCCTTACCGAAACATCGCCGCATTCTGCAGAGGAGTCG
AACTTAGTGTATGTAAACTTCTGACCCACTGGAATTGTGATACAGTGAATTATAAGTGAAATAATCTGTC
TGTAAACAATTGTTGGAAAAATGACTTGTGTCATGCACAAAGTAGATGTCCTAACTGACTTGCCAAAACT
ATTGTTTGTTAACAAGAAATTTGTGGAGTAGTTGAAAAACGAGTTTTAATGACTCCAACTTAAGTGTATG
TAAACTTCCGACTTCAACTGTATAGGGATCCAATTTTAACAAAATATTAACGCTTACAATTTCCTGATGC
GGTATTTTCTCCTTACGCATCTGTGCGGTATTTCACACCGCATCAGGTGGCACTTTTCGGGGAAATGTGC
GCGGAACCCCTATTTGTTTATTTTTCTAAATACATTCAAATATGTATCCGCTCATGAGACAATAACCCTG
ATAAATGCTTCAATAATATTGAAAAAGGAAGAGTATGAGTATTCAACATTTCCGTGTCGCCCTTATTCCC
TTTTTTGCGGCATTTTGCCTTCCTGTTTTTGCTCACCCAGAAACGCTGGTGAAAGTAAAAGATGCTGAAG
ATCAGTTGGGTGCACGAGTGGGTTACATCGAACTGGATCTCAACAGCGGTAAGATCCTTGAGAGTTTTCG
CCCCGAAGAACGTTTTCCAATGATGAGCACTTTTAAAGTTCTGCTATGTGGCGCGGTATTATCCCGTATT
GACGCCGGGCAAGAGCAACTCGGTCGCCGCATACACTATTCTCAGAATGACTTGGTTGAGTACTCACCAG
TCACAGAAAAGCATCTTACGGATGGCATGACAGTAAGAGAATTATGCAGTGCTGCCATAACCATGAGTGA
TAACACTGCGGCCAACTTACTTCTGACAACGATCGGAGGACCGAAGGAGCTAACCGCTTTTTTGCACAAC
ATGGGGGATCATGTAACTCGCCTTGATCGTTGGGAACCGGAGCTGAATGAAGCCATACCAAACGACGAGC
GTGACACCACGATGCCTGTAGCAATGGCAACAACGTTGCGCAAACTATTAACTGGCGAACTACTTACTCT
AGCTTCCCGGCAACAATTAATAGACTGGATGGAGGCGGATAAAGTTGCAGGACCACTTCTGCGCTCGGCC
CTTCCGGCTGGCTGGTTTATTGCTGATAAATCTGGAGCCGGTGAGCGTGGGTCTCGCGGTATCATTGCAG
CACTGGGGCCAGATGGTAAGCCCTCCCGTATCGTAGTTATCTACACGACGGGGAGTCAGGCAACTATGGA
TGAACGAAATAGACAGATCGCTGAGATAGGTGCCTCACTGATTAAGCATTGGTAACTGTCAGACCAAGTT
TACTCATATATACTTTAGATTGATTTAAAACTTCATTTTTAATTTAAAAGGATCTAGGTGAAGATCCTTT
TTGATAATCTCATGACCAAAATCCCTTAACGTGAGTTTTCGTTCCACTGAGCGTCAGACCCCGTAGAAAA
GATCAAAGGATCTTCTTGAGATCCTTTTTTTCTGCGCGTAATCTGCTGCTTGCAAACAAAAAAACCACCG
CTACCAGCGGTGGTTTGTTTGCCGGATCAAGAGCTACCAACTCTTTTTCCGAAGGTAACTGGCTTCAGCA
GAGCGCAGATACCAAATACTGTTCTTCTAGTGTA
Features (pLannotate 1.2.2; 13 found; start..end, strand, type, name):
    993..1048    -  polyA_signal   β-globin poly(A) signal: rabbit β-globin polyadenylation signal (Gil and Proudfoot, 1987)
   1119..1199    -  CDS            HBB (fragment): HBB_PONPY - Experimental evidence at transcript level: Swiss-Prot protein existence level 2. Involved in oxygen transport from the lung to the various peripheral tissues. From Pongo pygmaeus (Bornean orangutan).
   1213..1812    -  CDS            PuroR: puromycin N-acetyltransferase; pac from Streptomyces alboniger; confers resistance to puromycin
   2445..3626    +  promoter       EF-1α promoter: strong constitutive promoter for human elongation factor EF-1α
   3658..5382    +  CDS            AFB2: AFB2_ARATH - Also known as LRF2. Experimental evidence at protein level: Swiss-Prot protein existence level 1. Component of SCF(ASK-cullin-F-box) E3 ubiquitin ligase complexes, which may mediate the ubiquitination and subsequent proteasomal degradation of target proteins. Confers sensitivity to the virulent bacterial pathogen P.syringae (By similarity). Auxin receptor that mediates Aux/IAA proteins proteasomal degradation and auxin- regulated transcription. Involved in embryogenesis regulation by auxin. From Arabidopsis thaliana (Mouse-ear cress).
   5407..5517    +  CDS            13xMyc (fragment): 13 tandem Myc epitope tags
   5574..5798    +  polyA_signal   bGH poly(A) signal: bovine growth hormone polyadenylation signal
   5802..5823    +  promoter       SV40 promoter (fragment): SV40 enhancer and early promoter
   6122..6152    +  rep_origin     M13 ori (fragment): M13 bacteriophage origin of replication; arrow indicates direction of (+) strand synthesis
   6153..6203    -  misc_feature   bom (fragment): basis of mobility region from pBR322
   6230..6334    +  promoter       AmpR promoter: bla
   6335..7195    +  CDS            AmpR: β-lactamase; bla; confers resistance to ampicillin, carbenicillin, and related antibiotics
   7366..430     +  rep_origin     ori (across the origin): high-copy-number ColE1/pMB1/pBR322/pUC origin of replication
