[The description below was written by a language model from this plasmid's Addgene catalogue record and pLannotate feature annotations shown in this document.]
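Description:
pSBbi-TIR1/Pur is a 7.5 kb mammalian expression plasmid built on the pSBbi Sleeping Beauty transposon backbone, designed for stable, constitutive expression of the rice (Oryza sativa) auxin receptor F-box protein TIR1 in cultured cells. In bacteria it is maintained as a high-copy plasmid through a ColE1/pUC-type origin and selected with ampicillin via the bla gene. In mammalian cells, puromycin selection is provided by a puromycin N-acetyltransferase gene.

The payload is arranged as two divergent transcription units. On one strand, the human EF-1α promoter drives the OsTIR1 coding sequence, which is fused at its C terminus to a Myc epitope tag and terminated by a bovine growth hormone polyadenylation signal. The automated annotation labels this open reading frame as Arabidopsis AFB2, a related auxin-receptor F-box protein, which reflects homology rather than the recorded identity of the insert. It also reads the tag as a fragment of a multimeric Myc array. On the opposite strand, the PuroR gene is followed by a β-globin-derived fragment and the rabbit β-globin poly(A) signal. The promoter driving it lies in the unannotated interval upstream of EF-1α and is not named in the record. The Sleeping Beauty inverted repeats implied by the backbone are likewise not picked up in the feature table.

When the plasmid is supplied together with a Sleeping Beauty transposase, the cassette is expected to integrate into the genome, and puromycin enriches for stable integrants. TIR1 assembles into an SCF ubiquitin ligase that targets degron-tagged proteins for destruction in the presence of auxin, so the construct provides the TIR1 component of auxin-inducible degron systems. This fits the associated toolkit for generating conditional gene-silencing human cell lines.
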