Addgene plasmid #171682: pSBbi-TIR1/Pur
Purpose: constitutive expression of TIR1-myc in sleeping beauty transposon vector with selection marker (puromycin)
Depositing lab: Randy Poon. Depositing organization: Hong Kong University of Science and Technology. Publication: One-step multiplex toolkit for efficient generation of conditional gene silencing human cell lines. Yeung TK, Lau HW, Ma HT, Poon RYC. Mol Biol Cell. 2021 May 12:mbcE21020051. doi: 10.1091/mbc.E21-02-0051. PubMed 33979199.
Backbone
  Vector backbone: pSBbi
  Total vector size (bp): 7524
  Vector type: Mammalian Expression
  Selectable markers: Puromycin
Growth in bacteria
  Bacterial resistance: Ampicillin, 100 μg/mL
  Growth temperature: 37°C
  Growth strain: DH5alpha
  Copy number: High Copy
Gene/Insert
  Gene/Insert name: OsTIR1-MYC
  Species: Oryza sativa
  Promoter: EF-1a promoter
  Tag / fusion protein: MYC (C terminal on backbone)
  Cloning method: Restriction Enzyme; 5′ cloning site NcoI (unknown if destroyed); 3′ cloning site HindIII (unknown if destroyed)
  Sequencing primers: 5′ caccatggcatactttcctga; 3′ GATCGTTaagCTTTTTAGCTAGTGG
Terms and licenses: Academic/Nonprofit Terms; Industry Terms: Not Available to Industry
How to cite: pSBbi-TIR1/Pur was a gift from Randy Poon (Addgene plasmid # 171682 ; http://n2t.net/addgene:171682 ; RRID:Addgene_171682)
